>Addgene plasmid #57365 | mEos2-Cx43-7 | depositor partial sequence | sequence record 88500 | insert sequence
GACGTCAGATCCGCTAGCGCTACCGGACTCAGATCTCGAGCTCAAGCTTCGAATTCGGCAGCACTTTTCT
TTCATTGGGGGGAAGGCGTGAGGAAAGTACCAAACAGCAGCAGACTTTTAAACTTTAAACAGACAGGTCT
GAGAGCCTGAACTCTCATTTTTCCTTTGACTTCAGCCTCCAAGGAGTTCCACCAACTTTGGCGCGCCGGC
TTCACTTTCATTAAGTGAAAGAGAGGTGCCCAGACATGGGTGACTGGAGTGCCTTGGGGAAGCTTCTGGA
CAAGGTCCAAGCCTACTCCACCGCTGGAGGGAAGGTGTGGCTGTCAGTGCTCTTCATATTCAGAATCCTG
CTCCTGGGGACAGCTGTTGAGTCAGCTTGGGGTGATGAACAGTCTGCCTTTCGCTGTAACACTCAACAAC
CTGGCTGCGAAAACGTCTGCTATGACAAGTCCTTCCCCATCTCTCACGTGCGCTTCTGGGTCCTTCAGAT
CATATTCGTGTCTGTGCCCACACTCCTGTACTTGGCCCATGTGTTCTATGTGATGAGGAAGGAAGAGAAG
CTAAACAAGAAAGAAGAGGAGCTCAAAGTGGCCCAGACTGACGGGGTCAACGTGGAGATGCACCTGAAGC
AGATTGAAATCAAGAAGTTCAAGTACGGGATTGAAGAGCACGGCAAGGTGAAAATGAGGGGCGGCTTGCT
GAGAACCTACATCATCAGCATCCTCTTCAAGTCTGTCTTCGAGGTGGCCTTCCTGCTCATCCAGTGGTAC
ATCTATGGGTTCAGCTTGAGCGCGGTCTACACCTGCAAGAGAGATCCCTGCCCCCACCAGGTAGACTGCT
TCCTCTCACGTCCCACGGAGAAAACCATCTTCATCATCTTCATGCTGGTGGTGTCCTTGGTGTCTCTCGC
TTTGAACATCATTGAGCTCTTCTACGTCTTCTTCAAAGGCGTTAAGGATCGCGTGAAGGGAAGAAGCGAT
CCTTACCACGCCACCACTGGCCCACTGAGCCCATCAAAAGACTGCGGATCTCCAAAATACGCCTACTTCA
ATGGCTGCTCCTCACCAACGGCTCCACTCTCGCCTATGTCTCCTCCTGGGTACAAGCTGGTTACTGGTGA
CAGAAACAATTCCTCGTGCCGCAATTACAACAAGCAAGCTAGCGAGCAAAACTGGGCGAACTACAGCGCA
GAGCAAAATCGCATGGGGCAGGCCGGAAGCACCATCTCCAACTCGCACGCCCAGCCGTTCGATTTCCCCG
ACGACAACCAGAATGCCAAAAAAGTTGCTGCTGGACATGAACTCCAGCCATTAGCCATCGTGGACCAACG
ACCTTCCAGCAGAGCCAGCAGCCGCGCCAGCAGCAGGCCTCGGCCTGATGACCTGGAGATTGCGGATCCA
CCGGTCGCCACCATGAGTGCGATTAAGCCAGACATGAAGATCAAACTCCGTATGGAAGGCAACGTAAACG
GGCACCACTTTGTGATCGACGGAGATGGTACAGGCAAGCCTTTTGAGGGAAAACAGAGTATGGATCTTGA
AGTCAAAGAGGGCGGACCTCTGCCTTTTGCCTTTGATATCCTGACCACTGCATTCCATTACGGCAACAGG
GTATTCGCCAAATATCCAGACAACATACAAGACTATTTTAAGCAGTCGTTTCCTAAGGGGTATTCGTGGG
AACGAAGCTTGACTTTCGAAGACGGGGGCATTTGCATTGCCAGAAACGACATAACAATGGAAGGGGACAC
TTTCTATAATAAAGTTCGATTTTATGGTACCAACTTTCCCGCCAATGGTCCAGTTATGCAGAAGAAGACG
CTGAAATGGGAGCCCTCCACTGAGAAAATGTATGTGCGTGATGGAGTGCTGACGGGTGATATTCATATGG
CTTTGTTGCTTGAAGGAAATGCCCATTACCGATGTGACTTCAGAACTACTTACAAAGCTAAGGAGAAGGG
TGTCAAGTTACCAGGCTACCACTTTGTGGACCACTGCATTGAGATTTTAAGCCATGACAAAGATTACAAC
AAGGTTAAGCTGTATGAGCATGCTGTTGCTCATTCTGGATTGCCTGACAATGCCAGACGATAAGCGGCCG
CGACTCTAGATCATAATCAGCCATACCACA
