>Addgene plasmid #57365 | mEos2-Cx43-7 | addgene partial sequence | sequence record 109595 | SV40pA-R 5'-GAAATTTGTGATGCTATTGC-3'
GTTAACAACAACAATTGCATTCATTTTATGTTTCAGGTTCAGGGGGAGGTGTGGGAGGTTTTTTAAAGCA
AGTAAAACCTCTACAAATGTGGTATGGCTGATTATGATCTAGAGTCGCGGCCGCTTATCGTCTGGCATTG
TCAGGCAATCCAGAATGAGCAACAGCATGCTCATACAGCTTAACCTTGTTGTAATCTTTGTCATGGCTTA
AAATCTCAATGCAGTGGTCCACAAAGTGGTAGCCTGGTAACTTGACACCCTTCTCCTTAGCTTTGTAAGT
AGTTCTGAAGTCACATCGGTAATGGGCATTTCCTTCAAGCAACAAAGCCATATGAATATCACCCGTCAGC
ACTCCATCACGCACATACATTTTCTCAGTGGAGGGCTCCCATTTCAGCGTCTTCTTCTGCATAACTGGAC
CATTGGCGGGAAAGTTGGTACCATAAAATCGAACTTTATTATAGAAAGTGTCCCCTTCCATTGTTATGTC
GTTTCTGGCAATGCAAATGCCCCCGTCTTCGAAAGTCAAGCTTCGTTCCCACGAATACCCCTTAGGAAAC
GACTGCTTAAAATAGTCTTGTATGTTGTCTGGATATTTGGCGAATACCCTGTTGCCGTAATGGAATGCAG
TGGTCAGGATATCAAAGGCAAAAGGCAGAGGTCCGCCCTCTTTGACTTCAAGATCCATACTCTGTTTTCC
CTCAAAAGGCTTGCCTGTACCATCTCCGTCGATCACAAAGTGGTGCCCGTTTACGTTGCCTTCCATACGG
AGTTTGATCTTCATGTCTGGCTTAA
