>Addgene plasmid #57365 | mEos2-Cx43-7 | addgene partial sequence | sequence record 110842 | CMV-F 5'-CGCAAATGGGCGGTAGGCGTG-3'
TGGTTAGTGAACCGTCAGATCCGCTAGCGCTACCGGACTCAGATCTCGAGCTCAAGCTTCGAATTCGGCA
GCACTTTTCTTTCATTGGGGGGAAGGCGTGAGGAAAGTACCAAACAGCAGCAGACTTTTAAACTTTAAAC
AGACAGGTCTGAGAGCCTGAACTCTCATTTTTCCTTTGACTTCAGCCTCCAAGGAGTTCCACCAACTTTG
GCGCGCCGGCTTCACTTTCATTAAGTGAAAGAGAGGTGCCCAGACATGGGTGACTGGAGTGCCTTGGGGA
AGCTTCTGGACAAGGTCCAAGCCTACTCCACCGCTGGAGGGAAGGTGTGGCTGTCAGTGCTCTTCATATT
CAGAATCCTGCTCCTGGGGACAGCTGTTGAGTCAGCTTGGGGTGATGAACAGTCTGCCTTTCGCTGTAAC
ACTCAACAACCTGGCTGCGAAAACGTCTGCTATGACAAGTCCTTCCCCATCTCTCACGTGCGCTTCTGGG
TCCTTCAGATCATATTCGTGTCTGTGCCCACACTCCTGTACTTGGCCCATGTGTTCTATGTGATGAGGAA
GGAAGAGAAGCTAAACAAGAAAGAAGAGGAGCTCAAAGTGGCCCAGACTGACGGGGTCAACGTGGAGATG
CACCTGAAGCAGATTGAAATCAAGAAGTTCAAGTACGGGATTGAAGAGCACGGCAAGGTGAAAATGAGGG
GCGGCTTGCTGAGAACCTACATCATCAGCATCCTCTTCAAGTCTGTCTTCGAGGTGGCCTTCCTGCTCAT
CCAGTGGTACATCTATGGGTTCAGCTTGAGCGCGGTCTACACCTGCAAGAGAGATCCCTGCCCCCACCAG
GTAGACTGCTTCCTCTCACGTCCCACGGAGAAAACCATCTTCATC
