[The description below was written by a language model from this plasmid's Addgene catalogue record.]
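Description:
mEos2-Cx43-7 is a mammalian expression plasmid that produces rat (R. norvegicus) connexin 43 (Cx43) fused to the photoconvertible fluorescent protein mEos2. It is built on an mEos2 vector backbone of about 4.75 kb without the insert. It is maintained in E. coli as a high-copy plasmid under kanamycin selection. A neomycin resistance marker allows G418 selection of transfected mammalian cells. The origin of replication and the promoter arrangement driving the resistance genes are not listed, because no feature table accompanies the record.

The fusion gene is transcribed from the CMV promoter, a strong constitutive promoter in most mammalian cell lines. The listed 3′ sequencing primer indicates that an SV40 polyadenylation signal lies downstream. The record names mEos2 as the fusion partner but does not say which end of Cx43 carries it. The "-7" in the name may refer to a linker between the two proteins, though this is not explained either.

Cx43 is a gap junction channel subunit, so the fusion serves as a localization marker for gap junctions in living or fixed cells. mEos2 initially fluoresces green (excitation 505 nm, emission 516 nm). After photoconversion, typically with near-UV or violet light, it shifts to a red form (excitation 569 nm, emission 581 nm). This property makes the construct suitable for optical highlighting and pulse-chase tracking of connexin populations. It also suits single-molecule localization approaches such as PALM, for which Eos-family proteins are commonly used.
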