Addgene plasmid #57365: mEos2-Cx43-7
Purpose: Localization: Gap Junctions, Excitation: 505 / 569, Emission: 516 / 581
Depositing lab: Michael Davidson. Depositing organization: Florida State University, Tallahassee. Publication: A bright and photostable photoconvertible fluorescent protein. McKinney SA, Murphy CS, Hazelwood KL, Davidson MW, Looger LL. Nat Methods. 2009 Feb . 6(2):131-3. 10.1038/nmeth.1296 PubMed 19169260.
Backbone
  Vector backbone: mEos2
  Backbone size w/o insert (bp): 4750
  Vector type: Mammalian Expression
  Selectable markers: Neomycin (select with G418)
Growth in bacteria
  Bacterial resistance: Kanamycin, 50 μg/mL
  Growth temperature: 37°C
  Growth strain: DH5alpha
  Copy number: High Copy
Gene/Insert
  Gene/Insert name: Cx43 (alt name: NM_012567.2)
  Species: R. norvegicus (rat)
  Promoter: CMV
  Tag / fusion protein: mEos2
  Cloning method: Unknown
  Sequencing primers: 5′ CMV-F; 3′ SV40pA-R
Terms and licenses: Academic/Nonprofit Terms; Industry Terms
Depositor comments: . Excitation = 505 / 569; Emission = 516 / 581
How to cite: mEos2-Cx43-7 was a gift from Michael Davidson (Addgene plasmid # 57365 ; http://n2t.net/addgene:57365 ; RRID:Addgene_57365)
